>Addgene plasmid #1506 | pPD52_37 | depositor full sequence | sequence record 117 | Author sequence
ATGACCATGATTACGCCAAGCTTGCATGCCTGCAGGAATTCCCCGGATCCAGATTCGAACCAGCAATGAC
TCTACTGAAGAGCGCGCGCTTTACCACTTCTCCAAACAGGCGAGTGGCGGCCGCGGTTCCAAGGTATATG
TGAAACCAACCGAGCTGTACGAAGTAGGAAGCTTCCATTACTTTTTCAGATATTTAGTTCTGAAAACTTT
GTTAACTCTCCTTATCAACAACTAAATGGCCCTTTTTGTAGTTATTTCTACTGGAAAAAAATGTGCCTGT
AAATAATATCCTGTTTATAAACGTTGTTGTCCAGTGAAAACATTCCCTTGACCTGAAATTTATCGATAAA
AGATAAATTTATCTTGAAAACTACTTTTTCGAGTGTATTTTTAAACATTCTACAAATTCCACTTAATAGC
AGGTCGGGAACTTCGGCGATTCCTCGAATAAGCTATTTTCAAAAAAAAAATTAGGCCCAAAATTTGTTTC
TGAAAAACGACCCCAATCTTGTATTTTCCAGTAATAAATACAATCTGAATTTTTTTCGAAATTATTTTTC
GCATCGAAATTGGAAAACGTAGTAAAAAATACGGCCGTAGTAAAAGAGTAAACCGTAGTAAAAGAGCAAC
GTAGTAAAAGATGAGGTAGTAAAAGAGCATTTGCCTAATTTCTTTTATTTTTCACATTATATGTCCAGTT
AAAAAAAAAGAACTCTGAGAAATAAATTTTGAAAATCAGGTAAAAAAAGTTAGATGTTTCAGACGTCACC
TTGTTGTTAATATGGTCTCTCATATGATTGGTGACATCAGAATTTTTAACTTGGAATTGAACATTTTAAT
TCTTGATTTATTATTTTCAAGATTTAATTTTAAGTTTTAAAAATAGATTTTTTTTTCAAAAAAAAAACAA
GGTTGTAAAAATTGTTAAAACTGGAAACATCTTTTAGCTATTTTTATTTTAGCCTGCAAGAATTGCTCCT
GTGGAGAAACGTGTAAGTGTACCGTCGAAAAATGTTGCTGCGAGGAAGAGAAAAAATCGTGCTGTGAAGG
AAAAACCGAGAAGACTGAGCAAAAGAAATAACCAATGAGCAAGTGAACTTTTCCCACGTCTACTACTAAA
TTATTGTCGATCTATAATTCTTTCGCTTATCAATCTTGTCAATTGAAATAAAACAATATTTTTCTAATTC
TTTTTGGAACGAACACACGTGTTTAAATGAATGTTGTGCTAAAAACGTCACATCAATGGTACGTGAATGT
TGCAAACACCTTGTCAATAACTGATAAAATCAGAAACTAGAGCTGTGACTGAATCGTATACTAGAACGGA
GTCTCTCTAAAAACGTTCTAAAAACAAACAAAAAATTGTGCAAAGGATTAGAGTGCTCAAGATCAATGAG
CAAACTCACAATCAACTATCTGTTATTGTTTTGGGTCTCTTCTATATCTCTATTCTTTTAGTATCATAAG
TTTGTACATTGTGACAGGGCCACCCTCTTTTATCACATATTTGAAGTGGTAAACAGCCAGCAAAAACCAA
ATAAAAAGGCAGTGAGAAAAAGAAGAAGGCAGCTCAATTTGACTGCTGAAATTAAGAACTCTCTAGAGGA
TCCCCGGGATTGGCCAAAGGACCCAAAGGTATGTTTCGAATGATACTAACATAACATAGAACATTTTCAG
GAGGACCCTTGGCTAGCGTCGACGGTACCATGGTATTGATATCTGAGCTCCGCATCGGCCGCTGTCATCA
GATCGCCATCTCGCGCCCGTGCCTCTGACTTCTAAGTCCAATTACTCTTCAACATCCCTACATGCTCTTT
CTCCCTGTGCTCCCACCCCCTATTTTTGTTATTATCAAAAAACTTCTCTTAATTTCTTTGTTTTTTAGCT
TCTTTTAAGTCACCTCTAACAATGAAATTGTGTAGATTCAAAAATAGAATTAATTCGTAATAAAAAGTCG
AAAAAAATTGTGCTCCCTCCCCCCATTAATAATAATTCTATCCCAAAATCTACACAATGTTCTGTGTACA
CTTCTTATGTTTTTTACTTCTGATAAATTTTTTTGAAACATCATAGAAAAAACCGCACACAAAATACCTT
ATCATATGTTACGTTTCAGTTTATGACCGCAATTTTTATTTCTTCGCACGTCTGGGCCTCTCATGACGTC
AAATCATGCTCATCGTGAAAAAGTTTTGGAGTATTTTTGGAATTTTTCAATCAAGTGAAAGTTTATGAAA
TTAATTTTCCTGCTTTTGCTTTTTGGGGTTTCCCCTATTGTTTGTCAAGATTTCGAGGACGGCGTTTTTC
TTGCTAAAATCACAAGTATTGATGAGCACGATGCAAGAAAGATCGGAAGAAGGTTTGGGTTTGAGGCTCA
GTGGAAGGTGAGTAGAAGTTGATAATTTGAAAGTGGAGTAGTGTCTATGGGGTTTTTGCCTTAAATGACA
GAATACATTCCCAATATACCAAACATAACTGTTTCCTACTAGTCGGCCGTACGGGCCCTTTCGTCTCGCG
CGTTTCGGTGATGACGGTGAAAACCTCTGACACATGCAGCTCCCGGAGACGGTCACAGCTTGTCTGTAAG
CGGATGCCGGGAGCAGACAAGCCCGTCAGGGCGCGTCAGCGGGTGTTGGCGGGTGTCGGGGCTGGCTTAA
CTATGCGGCATCAGAGCAGATTGTACTGAGAGTGCACCATATGCGGTGTGAAATACCGCACAGATGCGTA
AGGAGAAAATACCGCATCAGGCGGCCTTAAGGGCCTCGTGATACGCCTATTTTTATAGGTTAATGTCATG
ATAATAATGGTTTCTTAGACGTCAGGTGGCACTTTTCGGGGAAATGTGCGCGGAACCCCTATTTGTTTAT
TTTTCTAAATACATTCAAATATGTATCCGCTCATGAGACAATAACCCTGATAAATGCTTCAATAATATTG
AAAAAGGAAGAGTATGAGTATTCAACATTTCCGTGTCGCCCTTATTCCCTTTTTTGCGGCATTTTGCCTT
CCTGTTTTTGCTCACCCAGAAACGCTGGTGAAAGTAAAAGATGCTGAAGATCAGTTGGGTGCACGAGTGG
GTTACATCGAACTGGATCTCAACAGCGGTAAGATCCTTGAGAGTTTTCGCCCCGAAGAACGTTTTCCAAT
GATGAGCACTTTTAAAGTTCTGCTATGTGGCGCGGTATTATCCCGTATTGACGCCGGGCAAGAGCAACTC
GGTCGCCGCATACACTATTCTCAGAATGACTTGGTTGAGTACTCACCAGTCACAGAAAAGCATCTTACGG
ATGGCATGACAGTAAGAGAATTATGCAGTGCTGCCATAACCATGAGTGATAACACTGCGGCCAACTTACT
TCTGACAACGATCGGAGGACCGAAGGAGCTAACCGCTTTTTTGCACAACATGGGGGATCATGTAACTCGC
CTTGATCGTTGGGAACCGGAGCTGAATGAAGCCATACCAAACGACGAGCGTGACACCACGATGCCTGTAG
CAATGGCAACAACGTTGCGCAAACTATTAACTGGCGAACTACTTACTCTAGCTTCCCGGCAACAATTAAT
AGACTGGATGGAGGCGGATAAAGTTGCAGGACCACTTCTGCGCTCGGCCCTTCCGGCTGGCTGGTTTATT
GCTGATAAATCTGGAGCCGGTGAGCGTGGGTCTCGCGGTATCATTGCAGCACTGGGGCCAGATGGTAAGC
CCTCCCGTATCGTAGTTATCTACACGACGGGGAGTCAGGCAACTATGGATGAACGAAATAGACAGATCGC
TGAGATAGGTGCCTCACTGATTAAGCATTGGTAACTGTCAGACCAAGTTTACTCATATATACTTTAGATT
GATTTAAAACTTCATTTTTAATTTAAAAGGATCTAGGTGAAGATCCTTTTTGATAATCTCATGACCAAAA
TCCCTTAACGTGAGTTTTCGTTCCACTGAGCGTCAGACCCCGTAGAAAAGATCAAAGGATCTTCTTGAGA
TCCTTTTTTTCTGCGCGTAATCTGCTGCTTGCAAACAAAAAAACCACCGCTACCAGCGGTGGTTTGTTTG
CCGGATCAAGAGCTACCAACTCTTTTTCCGAAGGTAACTGGCTTCAGCAGAGCGCAGATACCAAATACTG
TCCTTCTAGTGTAGCCGTAGTTAGGCCACCACTTCAAGAACTCTGTAGCACCGCCTACATACCTCGCTCT
GCTAATCCTGTTACCAGTGGCTGCTGCCAGTGGCGATAAGTCGTGTCTTACCGGGTTGGACTCAAGACGA
TAGTTACCGGATAAGGCGCAGCGGTCGGGCTGAACGGGGGGTTCGTGCACACAGCCCAGCTTGGAGCGAA
CGACCTACACCGAACTGAGATACCTACAGCGTGAGCATTGAGAAAGCGCCACGCTTCCCGAAGGGAGAAA
GGCGGACAGGTATCCGGTAAGCGGCAGGGTCGGAACAGGAGAGCGCACGAGGGAGCTTCCAGGGGGAAAC
GCCTGGTATCTTTATAGTCCTGTCGGGTTTCGCCACCTCTGACTTGAGCGTCGATTTTTGTGATGCTCGT
CAGGGGGGCGGAGCCTATGGAAAAACGCCAGCAACGCGGCCTTTTTACGGTTCCTGGCCTTTTGCTGGCC
TTTTGCTCACATGTTCTTTCCTGCGTTATCCCCTGATTCTGTGGATAACCGTATTACCGCCTTTGAGTGA
GCTGATACCGCTCGCCGCAGCCGAACGACCGAGCGCAGCGAGTCAGTGAGCGAGGAAGCGGAAGAGCGCC
CAATACGCAAACCGCCTCTCCCCGCGCGTTGGCCGATTCATTAATGCAGCTGGCACGACAGGTTTCCCGA
CTGGAAAGCGGGCAGTGAGCGCAACGCAATTAATGTGAGTTAGCTCACTCATTAGGCACCCCAGGCTTTA
CACTTTATGCTTCCGGCTCGTATGTTGTGTGGAATTGTGAGCGGATAACAATTTCACACAGGAAACAGCT
Features (pLannotate 1.2.2; 12 found; start..end, strand, type, name):
     18..36      -  misc_feature   MCS (fragment): pUC18/19 multiple cloning site
   1601..1618    -  misc_feature   MCS (fragment): pUC18/19 multiple cloning site
   2235..2387    +  CDS            aex-5 (fragment): AEX5_CAEEL - Also known as kpc-3 From Caenorhabditis elegans.
   2515..2550    +  CDS            rop (fragment): Rop protein, which maintains plasmids at low copy number; rop
   2652..2751    +  misc_feature   bom (fragment): basis of mobility region from pBR322
   2849..2953    +  promoter       AmpR promoter: bla
   2954..3814    +  CDS            AmpR: β-lactamase; bla; confers resistance to ampicillin, carbenicillin, and related antibiotics
   3985..4573    +  rep_origin     ori: high-copy-number ColE1/pMB1/pBR322/pUC origin of replication
   4756..4848    +  CDS            lacI (fragment): lac repressor; lacI; The lac repressor binds to the lac operator to inhibit transcription in E. coli. This inhibition can be relieved by adding lactose or isopropyl-β-D-thiogalactopyranoside (IPTG).
   4861..4882    +  protein_bind   CAP binding site: CAP binding activates transcription in the presence of cAMP. E. coli catabolite activator protein
   4897..4927    +  promoter       lac promoter: promoter for the E. coli lac operon
   4935..4951    +  protein_bind   lac operator: The lac repressor binds to the lac operator to inhibit transcription in E. coli. This inhibition can be relieved by adding lactose or isopropyl-β-D-thiogalactopyranoside (IPTG). lac repressor encoded by lacI
