[The description below was written by a language model from this plasmid's Addgene catalogue record and pLannotate feature annotations shown in this document.]
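Description:
pPD52_37 is an empty-backbone worm expression vector from the 1995 Fire Lab vector kit, intended for building constructs to be introduced into Caenorhabditis elegans. The catalogue lists the parental backbone as unknown and no insert, and the depositor's full sequence is 4,970 nt. In E. coli the plasmid is maintained by a high-copy ColE1/pMB1-type origin and selected with ampicillin through a complete β-lactamase gene driven by its own bla promoter. Surrounding these are remnants typical of pUC/pBR322-derived plasmids: short fragments of rop, the bom mobility region and lacI, followed by the CAP binding site, lac promoter and lac operator. Two small fragments of the pUC18/19 polylinker, lying about 1.6 kb apart, suggest that the original cloning site was split by inserted sequence.

The worm-specific content is poorly captured by the automated annotation. Much of the region from roughly position 40 to 2,500 carries no annotated features apart from the second polylinker fragment and a short match to the C. elegans aex-5 (kpc-3) gene. This match may simply reflect a piece of genomic sequence carried in the vector rather than a functional coding element. The tag/fusion field lists "IVSA" and "rf2128". IVSA probably denotes one of the synthetic introns used in vectors of this kit series to improve transgene expression in worms, while the meaning of rf2128 is not explained. The record names no worm promoter, reporter or 3' UTR, and it points to the kit documentation for the vector's design. Users would insert their own sequences by restriction enzyme cloning.
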