Addgene plasmid #1506: pPD52_37
Purpose: (Empty Backbone)
Depositing lab: Andrew Fire. Depositing organization: Carnegie Institution for Science.
Backbone
  Vector backbone: Unknown
  Vector type: Worm Expression
Growth in bacteria
  Bacterial resistance: Ampicillin, 100 μg/mL
  Growth temperature: 37°C
  Growth strain: DH5alpha
  Copy number: Unknown
Gene/Insert
  Gene/Insert name: None
  Tag / fusion protein: IVSA, rf2128
  Cloning method: Restriction Enzyme
Terms and licenses: Academic/Nonprofit Terms; Industry Terms: Not Available to Industry
Depositor comments: See Fire Lab Vector Kit Documentation 1995. Fire Lab Miniprep Number pPD52.37, Ligation number L853.
How to cite: pPD52_37 was a gift from Andrew Fire (Addgene plasmid # 1506 ; http://n2t.net/addgene:1506 ; RRID:Addgene_1506)
