>Addgene plasmid #1506 | pPD52_37 | addgene partial sequence | sequence record 16647 | 1506_m13reverse
GNGCNGCGGGATTCCCCGGATCCAGATTCGAACCAGCAATGACTCTACTGAAGAGCGCGCGCTTTACCAC
TTCTCCAAACAGGCGAGTGGCGGCCGCGGTTCCAAGGTATATGTGAAACCAACCGAGCTGTACGAAGTAG
GAAGCTTCCATTACTTTTTCAGATATTTAGTTCTGAAAACTTTGTTAACTCTCCTTATCAACAACTAAAT
GGCCCTTTTTGTAGTTATTTCTACTGGAAAAAAATGTGCCTGTAAATAATATCCTGTTTATAAACGTTGT
TGTCCAGTGAAAACATTCCCTTGACCTGAAATTTATCGATAAAAGATAAATTTATCTTGAAAACTACTTT
TTCGAGTGTATTTTTAAACATTCTACAAATTCCACTTAATAGCAGGTCGGGAACTTCGGCGATTCCTCGA
ATAAGCTATTTTCAAAAAAAAAATTAGGCCCAAAATTTGTTTCTGAAAAACGACCCCAATCTTGTATTTT
CCAGTAATAAATACAATCTGAATTTTTTTCGAAATTATTTTTCGCATCGAAATTGGAAAACGTAGTAAAA
AATACGGCCGTAGTAAAAGAGTAAACCGTAGTAAAAGAGCAACGTAGTAAAAGATGAGGTAGTAAAAGAG
CATTTGCCTAATTTCTTTTATTTTTCACATTATATGTCCAGTTAAAAAAAAAGAACTCTGAGAAATAAAT
TTTGAAAATCAGGTAAAAAAAGTTAGATGTTTCAGACGTCACCTTGTTGTTAATATGGTCTCTCATATGA
TTGGTGACATCAGAATTTTTAACTTGGAATTGAACATTTTAATTCTTGATTTATTATTTTCAAGATTTAA
TTTTAAGTTTTAAAAATAGATTTTTTTTTTCAAAAAAAAACNANGGTTGTAAAAATTGTTAAAACTGGAA
ACATCTTTTAGCTATTTTTATTTTAGCCTGCAAGAATTGCTCCTGTGGAGAAACGTGTAAGTGTACCGTC
NAAAANNGTGGCTGCGAGGAGAGAAAAAATCGNGCTGTGAAGGNAAAACCGAGAAGACTGACCAAAAGAA
TACCNANGGGCAGNGAACTTTTCCCCCGCCNACCACNAAATATGGCGANCTAAATTCTTCCCTTAACAAC
CTGGCAATGNAAAAAAANAAANTTTTNNNATTCTTTTGGANCAANCCCCGGGTTNAAGGANGGNGGGNNA
AAAANCCCCNCCGGGGGGGGGGAGGGGGCAANCCCTGNCNAAANGGNAAAACNAAAACAGGGGNGGGGGG
AGCCNTANAAAAANGGNGNNCCCNAAAAGNTNN
